Addgene plasmid #22572: Flag-HA-USP18
Depositing lab: Wade Harper. Depositing organization: Harvard Medical School. Publication: Defining the human deubiquitinating enzyme interaction landscape. Sowa ME, Bennett EJ, Gygi SP, Harper JW. Cell. 2009 Jul 23. 138(2):389-403. 10.1016/j.cell.2009.04.042 PubMed 19615732.
Backbone
  Vector backbone: pDEST_LTR_N_FLAG_HA_IRES_puro
  Backbone manufacturer: Harper_Lab
  Backbone size w/o insert (bp): 6521
  Vector type: Mammalian Expression, Retroviral
  Selectable markers: Puromycin
Growth in bacteria
  Bacterial resistance: Ampicillin, 100 μg/mL
  Growth temperature: 37°C
  Growth strain: DH5alpha
  Copy number: High Copy
Gene/Insert
  Gene/Insert name: USP18 (alt names: ubiquitin specific peptidase 18; ISG43, UBP43)
  Species: H. sapiens (human)
  Mutation: None
  GenBank ID: BC014896.1
  Entrez Gene: USP18 (a.k.a. ISG43, PTORCH2, UBP43)
  Tag / fusion protein: HA (N terminal on backbone); FLAG (N terminal on backbone)
  Cloning method: Gateway Cloning; 5′ cloning site GATEWAY_LR (unknown if destroyed); 3′ cloning site GATEWAY_LR (unknown if destroyed)
  Sequencing primers: 5′ CAGCCCTCACTCCTTCTCTAGG; 3′ CAAGCGGCTTCGGCCAGTAAC
Resource information
  A portion of this plasmid was derived from a plasmid made by: Marc_Vidal_Orfeome_collection
Terms and licenses: Academic/Nonprofit Terms; Industry Terms: Not Available to Industry
How to cite: Flag-HA-USP18 was a gift from Wade Harper (Addgene plasmid # 22572 ; http://n2t.net/addgene:22572 ; RRID:Addgene_22572)
