[The description below was written by a language model from this plasmid's Addgene catalogue record and pLannotate feature annotations shown in this document.]
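Description:
Flag-HA-USP18 is a gammaretroviral mammalian expression plasmid built by Gateway LR recombination of a human USP18 open reading frame (ubiquitin specific peptidase 18, also called ISG43 or UBP43; wild type, derived from an ORFeome collection clone) into the destination vector pDEST_LTR_N_FLAG_HA_IRES_puro. In bacteria it is maintained as a high-copy plasmid through a ColE1/pUC-type origin and selected with ampicillin via the β-lactamase gene. The annotated fragments of lacI, lacZα, rop, bom and the tetracycline resistance gene are non-functional remnants of earlier cloning vectors.

The retroviral unit is flanked by 5′ and 3′ long terminal repeats of murine embryonic stem cell virus type and includes the MESV Ψ packaging signal plus a truncated, start-codon-less MMLV gag segment, which together allow the transcript to be packaged into virions when gag, pol and env are supplied in trans by a packaging system. No separate internal promoter is annotated, so expression appears to be driven from the 5′ LTR. Downstream of the packaging region lie N-terminal FLAG and HA epitope tags, an attB1 site, the USP18 coding sequence and attB2, giving a tandem-tagged fusion protein. An EMCV IRES then directs translation of puromycin N-acetyltransferase from the same transcript, linking puromycin resistance to expression of the tagged protein and enabling selection of stably transduced cells.

The construct comes from a study mapping the interaction landscape of human deubiquitinating enzymes. The dual tag suits stable expression followed by immunodetection or affinity purification of USP18 and its associated proteins.
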