Features (pLannotate 1.2.2; 23 found; start..end, strand, type, name):
     37..135     +  CDS            env (fragment): murine leukemia virus gPr80 envelope polyprotein precursor; env; proteolytically cleaved into gp70SU and p15TM subunits
    177..693     +  LTR            5' LTR: 5' long terminal repeat from murine embryonic stem cell virus
    757..1098    +  misc_feature   MESV Ψ: packaging signal of murine embryonic stem cell virus
   1165..1581    +  CDS            gag (truncated): truncated Moloney murine leukemia virus (MMLV) gag gene lacking the start codon
   1606..1626    +  CDS            FLAG (fragment): FLAG® epitope tag, followed by an enterokinase cleavage site
   1639..1665    +  CDS            3xHA (fragment): three tandem HA epitope tags
   1682..1699    +  protein_bind   attB1 (fragment): mutant version of attB; core recombination site for the Gateway® BP reaction BP Clonase™
   1705..2817    +  CDS            USP18: UBP18_HUMAN - Also known as ISG43. Experimental evidence at protein level: Swiss-Prot protein existence level 1. [Isoform 2]: Has enzymatic activity similar to isoform 1 and interferes with type I interferon signaling. Major deISGylation enzyme for nuclear proteins (PubMed:22170061). From Homo sapiens (Human).
   2822..2846    -  protein_bind   attB2: mutant version of attB; recombination site for the Gateway® BP reaction BP Clonase™
   2964..3426    +  misc_feature   IRES: internal ribosome entry site (IRES) of the encephalomyocarditis virus (EMCV)
   3440..4039    +  CDS            PuroR: puromycin N-acetyltransferase; pac from Streptomyces alboniger; confers resistance to puromycin
   4115..4629    +  LTR            3' LTR: 3' long terminal repeat from murine embryonic stem cell virus
   4791..4807    -  protein_bind   lac operator: The lac repressor binds to the lac operator to inhibit transcription in E. coli. This inhibition can be relieved by adding lactose or isopropyl-β-D-thiogalactopyranoside (IPTG). lac repressor encoded by lacI
   4815..4845    -  promoter       lac promoter: promoter for the E. coli lac operon
   4860..4881    -  protein_bind   CAP binding site: CAP binding activates transcription in the presence of cAMP. E. coli catabolite activator protein
   4894..4986    -  CDS            lacI (fragment): lac repressor; lacI; The lac repressor binds to the lac operator to inhibit transcription in E. coli. This inhibition can be relieved by adding lactose or isopropyl-β-D-thiogalactopyranoside (IPTG).
   5169..5757    -  rep_origin     ori: high-copy-number ColE1/pMB1/pBR322/pUC origin of replication
   5928..6788    -  CDS            AmpR: β-lactamase; bla; confers resistance to ampicillin, carbenicillin, and related antibiotics
   6789..6893    -  promoter       AmpR promoter: bla
   6988..7023    +  CDS            rop (fragment): Rop protein, which maintains plasmids at low copy number; rop
   7125..7224    +  misc_feature   bom (fragment): basis of mobility region from pBR322
   7230..7379    -  CDS            lacZα (fragment): LacZα fragment of β-galactosidase; lacZ fragment
   7379..36      -  CDS            TcR (fragment) (across the origin): tetracycline efflux protein; tet; confers resistance to tetracycline
>Addgene plasmid #22572 | Flag-HA-USP18 | addgene full sequence | sequence record 223204 | Addgene NGS Result
CCGGTGATGCCGGCCACGATGCGTCCGGCGTAGAGGCGATTAGTCCAATTTGTTAAAGACAGGATATCAG
TGGTCCAGGCTCTAGTTTTGACTCAACAATATCACCAGCTGAAGCCTATAGAGTACGAGCCATAGATAAA
ATAAAAGATTTTATTTAGTCTCCAGAAAAAGGGGGGAATGAAAGACCCCACCTGTAGGTTTGGCAAGCTA
GCTTAAGTAACGCCATTTTGCAAGGCATGGAAAATACATAACTGAGAATAGAGAAGTTCAGATCAAGGTT
AGGAACAGAGAGACAGCAGAATATGGGCCAAACAGGATATCTGTGGTAAGCAGTTCCTGCCCCGGCTCAG
GGCCAAGAACAGATGGTCCCCAGATGCGGTCCCGCCCTCAGCAGTTTCTAGAGAACCATCAGATGTTTCC
AGGGTGCCCCAAGGACCTGAAATGACCCTGTGCCTTATTTGAACTAACCAATCAGTTCGCTTCTCGCTTC
TGTTCGCGCGCTTCTGCTCCCCGAGCTCAATAAAAGAGCCCACAACCCCTCACTCGGCGCGCCAGTCCTC
CGATAGACTGCGTCGCCCGGGTACCCGTATTCCCAATAAAGCCTCTTGCTGTTTGCATCCGAATCGTGGA
CTCGCTGATCCTTGGGAGGGTCTCCTCAGATTGATTGACTGCCCACCTCGGGGGTCTTTCATTTGGAGGT
TCCACCGAGATTTGGAGACCCCTGCCCAGGGACCACCGACCCCCCCGCCGGGAGGTAAGCTGGCCAGCGG
TCGTTTCGTGTCTGTCTCTGTCTTTGTGCGTGTTTGTGCCGGCATCTAATGTTTGCGCCTGCGTCTGTAC
TAGTTAGCTAACTAGCTCTGTATCTGGCGGACCCGTGGTGGAACTGACGAGTTCTGAACACCCGGCCGCA
ACCCTGGGAGACGTCCCAGGGACTTTGGGGGCCGTTTTTGTGGCCCGACCTGAGGAAGGGAGTCGATGTG
GAATCCGACCCCGTCAGGATATGTGGTTCTGGTAGGAGACGAGAACCTAAAACAGTTCCCGCCTCCGTCT
GAATTTTTGCTTTCGGTTTGGAACCGAAGCCGCGCGTCTTGTCTGCTGCAGCGCTGCAGCATCGTTCTGT
GTTGTCTCTGTCTGACTGTGTTTCTGTATTTGTCTGAAAATTAGGGCCAGACTGTTACCACTCCCTTAAG
TTTGACCTTAGGTCACTGGAAAGATGTCGAGCGGATCGCTCACAACCAGTCGGTAGATGTCAAGAAGAGA
CGTTGGGTTACCTTCTGCTCTGCAGAATGGCCAACCTTTAACGTCGGATGGCCGCGAGACGGCACCTTTA
ACCGAGACCTCATCACCCAGGTTAAGATCAAGGTCTTTTCACCTGGCCCGCATGGACACCCAGACCAGGT
CCCCTACATCGTGACCTGGGAAGCCTTGGCTTTTGACCCCCCTCCCTGGGTCAAGCCCTTTGTACACCCT
AAGCCTCCGCCTCCTCTTCCTCCATCCGCCCCGTCTCTCCCCCTTGAACCTCCTCGTTCGACCCCGCCTC
GATCCTCCCTTTATCCAGCCCTCACTCCTTCTCTAGGCGCCGGAATTAGATCTGCCACCATGGACTACAA
GGATGACGATGACAAGCTCGATGGAGGATACCCATACGATGTTCCAGATTACGCTGCTCGAGGTTATCAA
ACAAGTTTGTACAAAAAAGTTGGCATGAGCAAGGCGTTTGGGCTCCTGAGGCAAATCTGTCAGTCCATCC
TGGCTGAGTCCTCGCAGTCCCCGGCAGATCTTGAAGAAAAGAAGGAAGAAGACAGCAACATGAAGAGAGA
GCAGCCCAGAGAGCGTCCCAGGGCCTGGGACTACCCTCATGGCCTGGTTGGTTTACACAACATTGGACAG
ACCTGCTGCCTTAACTCCTTGATTCAGGTGTTCGTAATGAATGTGGACTTCACCAGGATATTGAAGAGGA
TCACGGTGCCCAGGGGAGCTGACGAGCAGAGGAGAAGCGTCCCTTTCCAGATGCTTCTGCTGCTGGAGAA
GATGCAGGACAGCCGGCAGAAAGCAGTGCGGCCCCTGGAGCTGGCCTACTGCCTGCAGAAGTGCAACGTG
CCCTTGTTTGTCCAACATGATGCTGCCCAACTGTACCTCAAACTCTGGAACCTGATTAAGGACCAGATCA
CTGATGTGCACTTGGTGGAGAGACTGCAGGCCCTGTATACGATCCGGGTGAAGGACTCCTTGATTTGCGT
TGACTGTGCCATGGAGAGTAGCAGAAACAGCAGCATGCTCACCCTCCCACTTTCTCTTTTTGATGTGGAC
TCAAAGCCCCTGAAGACACTGGAGGACGCCCTGCACTGCTTCTTCCAGCCCAGGGAGTTATCAAGCAAAA
GCAAGTGCTTCTGTGAGAACTGTGGGAAGAAGACCCGTGGGAAACAGGTCTTGAAGCTGACCCATTTGCC
CCAGACCCTGACAATCCACCTCATGCGATTCTCCATCAGGAATTCACAGACGAGAAAGATCTGCCACTCC
CTGTACTTCCCCCAGAGCTTGGATTTCAGCCAGATCCTTCCAATGAAGCGAGAGTCTTGTGATGCTGAGG
AGCAGTCTGGAGGGCAGTATGAGCTTTTTGCTGTGATTGCGCACGTGGGAATGGCAGACTCCGGTCATTA
CTGTGTCTACATCCGGAATGCTGTGGATGGAAAATGGTTCTGCTTCAATGACTCCAATATTTGCTTGGTG
TCCTGGGAAGACATCCAGTGTACCTACGGAAATCCTAACTACCACTGGCAGGAAACTGCATATCTTCTGG
TTTACATGAGGATGGAGTGATACCCAACTTTCTTGTACAAAGTGGTTCGATAACGAATTCCGCCCCCCCC
CCCTAACGTTACTGGCCGAAGCCGCTTGGAATAAGGCCGGTGTGCGTTTGTCTATATGTTATTTTCCACC
ATATTGCCGTCTTTTGGCAATGTGAGGGCCCGGAAACCTGGCCCTGTCTTCTTGACGAGCATTCCTAGGG
GTCTTTCCCCTCTCGCCAAAGGAATGCAAGGTCTGTTGAATGTCGTGAAGGAAGCAGTTCCTCTGGAAGC
TTCTTGAAGACAAACAACGTCTGTAGCGACCCTTTGCAGGCAGCGGAACCCCCCACCTGGCGACAGGTGC
CTCTGCGGCCAAAAGCCACGTGTATAAGATACACCTGCAAAGGCGGCACAACCCCAGTGCCACGTTGTGA
GTTGGATAGTTGTGGAAAGAGTCAAATGGCTCTCCTCAAGCGTATTCAACAAGGGGCTGAAGGATGCCCA
GAAGGTACCCCATTGTATGGGATCTGATCTGGGGCCTCGGTGCACATGCTTTACATGTGTTTAGTCGAGG
TTAAAAAAACGTCTAGGCCCCCCGAACCACGGGGACGTGGTTTTCCTTTGAAAAACACGATGATAATATG
GCCACAACCATGACCGAGTACAAGCCCACGGTGCGCCTCGCCACCCGCGACGACGTCCCCAGGGCCGTAC
GCACCCTCGCCGCCGCGTTCGCCGACTACCCCGCCACGCGCCACACCGTCGATCCGGACCGCCACATCGA
GCGGGTCACCGAGCTGCAAGAACTCTTCCTCACGCGCGTCGGGCTCGACATCGGCAAGGTGTGGGTCGCG
GACGACGGCGCCGCGGTGGCGGTCTGGACCACGCCGGAGAGCGTCGAAGCGGGGGCGGTGTTCGCCGAGA
TCGGCCCGCGCATGGCCGAGTTGAGCGGTTCCCGGCTGGCCGCGCAGCAACAGATGGAAGGCCTCCTGGC
GCCGCACCGGCCCAAGGAGCCCGCGTGGTTCCTGGCCACCGTCGGCGTCTCGCCCGACCACCAGGGCAAG
GGTCTGGGCAGCGCCGTCGTGCTCCCCGGAGTGGAGGCGGCCGAGCGCGCCGGGGTGCCCGCCTTCCTGG
AGACCTCCGCGCCCCGCAACCTCCCCTTCTACGAGCGGCTCGGCTTCACCGTCACCGCCGACGTCGAGGT
GCCCGAAGGACCGCGCACCTGGTGCATGACCCGCAAGCCCGGTGCCTGATGCATCGATGTCGACCTGCAG
CCAAGCTTATCGATAAAATAAAAGATTTTATTTAGTCTCCAGAAAAAGGGGGGAATGAAAGACCCCACCT
GTAGGTTTGGCAAGCTAGCTTAAGTAACGCCATTTTGCAAGGCATGGAAAATACATAACTGAGAATAGAG
AAGTTCAGATCAAGGTTAGGAACAGAGAGACAGCAGAATATGGGCCAAACAGGATATCTGTGGTAAGCAG
TTCCTGCCCCGGCTCAGGGCCAAGAACAGATGGTCCCCAGATGCGGTCCCGCCCTCAGCAGTTTCTAGAG
AACCATCAGATGTTTCCAGGGTGCCCCAAGGACCTGAAATGACCCTGTGCCTTATTTGAACTAACCAATC
AGTTCGCTTCTCGCTTCTGTTCGCGCGCTTCTGCTCCCCGAGCTCAATAAAAGAGCCCACAACCCCTCAC
TCGGCGCGCCAGTCCTCCGATAGACTGCGTCGCCCGGGTACCCGTGTATCCAATAAACCCTCTTGCAGTT
GCATCCGACTTGTGGTCTCGCTGTTCCTTGGGAGGGTCTCCTCTGAGTGATTGACTACCCGTCAGCGGGG
GTCTTTCATGGGTAACAGTTTCTTGAAGTTGGAGAACAACATTCTGAGGGTAGGAGTCGAATATTAAGTA
ATCCTGACTCAATTAGCCACTGTTTTGAATCCACATACTCCAATACTCCTGAAATAGTTCATTATGGACA
GCGCAGAAAGAGCTGGGGAGAATTGTGAAATTGTTATCCGCTCACAATTCCACACAACATACGAGCCGGA
AGCATAAAGTGTAAAGCCTGGGGTGCCTAATGAGTGAGCTAACTCACATTAATTGCGTTGCGCTCACTGC
CCGCTTTCCAGTCGGGAAACCTGTCGTGCCAGCTGCATTAATGAATCGGCCAACGCGCGGGGAGAGGCGG
TTTGCGTATTGGGCGCTCTTCCGCTTCCTCGCTCACTGACTCGCTGCGCTCGGTCGTTCGGCTGCGGCGA
GCGGTATCAGCTCACTCAAAGGCGGTAATACGGTTATCCACAGAATCAGGGGATAACGCAGGAAAGAACA
TGTGAGCAAAAGGCCAGCAAAAGGCCAGGAACCGTAAAAAGGCCGCGTTGCTGGCGTTTTTCCATAGGCT
CCGCCCCCCTGACGAGCATCACAAAAATCGACGCTCAAGTCAGAGGTGGCGAAACCCGACAGGACTATAA
AGATACCAGGCGTTTCCCCCTGGAAGCTCCCTCGTGCGCTCTCCTGTTCCGACCCTGCCGCTTACCGGAT
ACCTGTCCGCCTTTCTCCCTTCGGGAAGCGTGGCGCTTTCTCATAGCTCACGCTGTAGGTATCTCAGTTC
GGTGTAGGTCGTTCGCTCCAAGCTGGGCTGTGTGCACGAACCCCCCGTTCAGCCCGACCGCTGCGCCTTA
TCCGGTAACTATCGTCTTGAGTCCAACCCGGTAAGACACGACTTATCGCCACTGGCAGCAGCCACTGGTA
ACAGGATTAGCAGAGCGAGGTATGTAGGCGGTGCTACAGAGTTCTTGAAGTGGTGGCCTAACTACGGCTA
CACTAGAAGAACAGTATTTGGTATCTGCGCTCTGCTGAAGCCAGTTACCTTCGGAAAAAGAGTTGGTAGC
TCTTGATCCGGCAAACAAACCACCGCTGGTAGCGGTGGTTTTTTTGTTTGCAAGCAGCAGATTACGCGCA
GAAAAAAAGGATCTCAAGAAGATCCTTTGATCTTTTCTACGGGGTCTGACGCTCAGTGGAACGAAAACTC
ACGTTAAGGGATTTTGGTCATGAGATTATCAAAAAGGATCTTCACCTAGATCCTTTTAAATTAAAAATGA
AGTTTTAAATCAATCTAAAGTATATATGAGTAAACTTGGTCTGACAGTTACCAATGCTTAATCAGTGAGG
CACCTATCTCAGCGATCTGTCTATTTCGTTCATCCATAGTTGCCTGACTCCCCGTCGTGTAGATAACTAC
GATACGGGAGGGCTTACCATCTGGCCCCAGTGCTGCAATGATACCGCGAGACCCACGCTCACCGGCTCCA
GATTTATCAGCAATAAACCAGCCAGCCGGAAGGGCCGAGCGCAGAAGTGGTCCTGCAACTTTATCCGCCT
CCATCCAGTCTATTAATTGTTGCCGGGAAGCTAGAGTAAGTAGTTCGCCAGTTAATAGTTTGCGCAACGT
TGTTGCCATTGCTACAGGCATCGTGGTGTCACGCTCGTCGTTTGGTATGGCTTCATTCAGCTCCGGTTCC
CAACGATCAAGGCGAGTTACATGATCCCCCATGTTGTGCAAAAAAGCGGTTAGCTCCTTCGGTCCTCCGA
TCGTTGTCAGAAGTAAGTTGGCCGCAGTGTTATCACTCATGGTTATGGCAGCACTGCATAATTCTCTTAC
TGTCATGCCATCCGTAAGATGCTTTTCTGTGACTGGTGAGTACTCAACCAAGTCATTCTGAGAATAGTGT
ATGCGGCGACCGAGTTGCTCTTGCCCGGCGTCAATACGGGATAATACCGCGCCACATAGCAGAACTTTAA
AAGTGCTCATCATTGGAAAACGTTCTTCGGGGCGAAAACTCTCAAGGATCTTACCGCTGTTGAGATCCAG
TTCGATGTAACCCACTCGTGCACCCAACTGATCTTCAGCATCTTTTACTTTCACCAGCGTTTCTGGGTGA
GCAAAAACAGGAAGGCAAAATGCCGCAAAAAAGGGAATAAGGGCGACACGGAAATGTTGAATACTCATAC
TCTTCCTTTTTCAATATTATTGAAGCATTTATCAGGGTTATTGTCTCATGAGCGGATACATATTTGAATG
TATTTAGAAAAATAAACAAATAGGGGTTCCGCGCACATTTCCCCGAAAAGTGCCACCTGACGTCTAAGAA
ACCATTATTATCATGACATTAACCTATAAAAATAGGCGTATCACGAGGCCCTTTCGTCTCGCGCGTTTCG
GTGATGACGGTGAAAACCTCTGACACATGCAGCTCCCGGAGACGGTCACAGCTTGTCTGTAAGCGGATGC
CGGGAGCAGACAAGCCCGTCAGGGCGCGTCAGCGGGTGTTGGCGGGTGTCGGGGCTGGCTTAACTATGCG
GCATCAGAGCAGATTGTACTGAGAGTGCACCATATGCGGTGTGAAATACCGCACAGATGCGTAAGGAGAA
AATACCGCATCAGGCGCCATTCGCCATTCAGGCTGCGCAACTGTTGGGAAGGGCGATCGGTGCGGGCCTC
TTCGCTATTACGCCAGCTGGCGAAAGGGGGATGTGCTGCAAGGCGATTAAGTTGGGTAACGCCAGGGTTT
TCCCAGTCACGACGTTGTAAAACGACGGCGCAAGGAATGGTGCATGCAAGGAGATGGCGCCCAACAGTCC
CCCGGCCACGGGGCCTGCCACCATACCCACGCCGAAACAAGCGCTCATGAGCCCGAAGTGGCGAGCCCGA
TCTTCCCCATCGGTGATGTCGGCGATATAGGCGCCAGCAACCGCACCTGTGGCG
