>Addgene plasmid #22572 | Flag-HA-USP18 | addgene partial sequence | sequence record 28374 | 22572 with Harper-mscv (CAGCCCTCACTCCTTCTCTAGG)
NCTACAAGGATGACGATGACAAGCTCGATGGAGGATACCCATACGATGTTCCAGATTACGCTGCTCGAGG
TTATCAAACAAGTTTGTACAAAAAAGTTGGCATGAGCAAGGCGTTTGGGCTCCTGAGGCAAATCTGTCAG
TCCATCCTGGCTGAGTCCTCGCAGTCCCCGGCAGATCTTGAAGAAAAGAAGGAAGAAGACAGCAACATGA
AGAGAGAGCAGCCCAGAGAGCGTCCCAGGGCCTGGGACTACCCTCATGGCCTGGTTGGTTTACACAACAT
TGGACAGACCTGCTGCCTTAACTCCTTGATTCAGGTGTTCGTAATGAATGTGGACTTCACCAGGATATTG
AAGAGGATCACGGTGCCCAGGGGAGCTGACGAGCAGAGGAGAAGCGTCCCTTTCCAGATGCTTCTGCTGC
TGGAGAAGATGCAGGACAGCCGGCAGAAAGCAGTGCGGCCCCTGGAGCTGGCCTACTGCCTGCAGAAGTG
CAACGTGCCCTTGTTTGTCCAACATGATGCTGCCCAACTGTACCTCAAACTCTGGAACCTGATTAAGGAC
CAGATCACTGATGTGCACTTGGTGGAGAGACTGCAGGCCCTGTATACGATCCGGGTGAAGGACTCCTTGA
TTTGCGTTGACTGTGCCATGGAGAGTAGCAGAAACAGCAGCATGCTCACCCTCCCACTTTCTCTTTTTGA
TGTGGACTCAAAGCCCCTGAAGACACT
